Addgene plasmid #121033: T14m
Purpose: MoClo golden gate assembly DE part for L3S1P13 (178x-strength synthetic terminator; see DOI: 10.1038/nmeth.2515). Please see Supplemental Documents for annotated Genbank file.
Depositing lab: Richard Murray.
Backbone
  Vector backbone: DVA
  Backbone size w/o insert (bp): 2100
  Vector type: Synthetic Biology
Growth in bacteria
  Bacterial resistance: Ampicillin, 100 μg/mL
  Growth temperature: 37°C
  Growth strain: JM109
  Copy number: High Copy
Gene/Insert
  Gene/Insert name: L3S1P13 (synthetic Voigt terminator)
  Species: Synthetic
  Insert size (bp): 59
  Cloning method: Gibson Cloning
  Sequencing primers: 5′ AAATAGGCGTATCACGAGGCA; 3′ TTACCGCCTTTGAGTGAGCTG
Terms and licenses: Academic/Nonprofit Terms; Industry Terms: Not Available to Industry
How to cite: T14m was a gift from Richard Murray (Addgene plasmid # 121033 ; http://n2t.net/addgene:121033 ; RRID:Addgene_121033)
