[The description below was written by a language model from this plasmid's Addgene catalogue record, the feature table of its GenBank file and pLannotate feature annotations shown in this document.]
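Description:
T14m is a small synthetic-biology part plasmid from the CIDAR MoClo Extension collection, built on the DVA backbone (about 2.1 kb) for propagation in E. coli. It carries a single basic part for MoClo Golden Gate assembly: L3S1P13, a 59 bp synthetic transcription terminator recorded as having a termination strength of 178-fold. The part is formatted as a "DE" part, meaning it is designed to be released with the D and E fusion overhangs. In the MoClo scheme this places it at the terminator position, at the downstream end of a transcription unit after the coding sequence. The record lists Gibson cloning as the method used to insert the part into the backbone.

The full-sequence annotation (2,159 nt) shows a minimal backbone: a high-copy ColE1/pUC-type origin of replication and the β-lactamase gene (AmpR) with its own bla promoter, giving ampicillin selection. A BioBrick prefix and suffix flank a short interval of about 80 bp, which is where the terminator part presumably sits, although the automated annotation does not label L3S1P13 itself or the type IIS restriction sites used for assembly. A putative bacterial terminator just upstream of the prefix likely insulates the part site from read-through transcription. The separate GenBank record covers only the 59 bp insert and has no annotated features beyond the source. The plasmid has no promoter-driven payload, reporter or tag. It serves as a stock of a strong, characterised terminator to be combined with promoter, ribosome binding site and coding-sequence parts when building bacterial genetic circuits.
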