Features (pLannotate 1.2.2; 6 found; start..end, strand, type, name):
     68..111     -  terminator     bacterial terminator: putative bacterial transcription terminator
    114..135     +  misc_feature   BioBrick prefix: BioBrick prefix for parts that do not start with "ATG"
    216..236     +  misc_feature   BioBrick suffix: universal suffix for all parts
    413..1001    -  rep_origin     ori: high-copy-number ColE1/pMB1/pBR322/pUC origin of replication
   1172..2032    -  CDS            AmpR: β-lactamase; bla; confers resistance to ampicillin, carbenicillin, and related antibiotics
   2033..2137    -  promoter       AmpR promoter: bla
>Addgene plasmid #121033 | T14m | addgene full sequence | sequence record 236356 | Addgene NGS Result
CCTGACGTCTAAGAAACCATTATTATCATGACATTAACCTATAAAAATAGGCGTATCACGAGGCAGAATT
TCAGATAAAAAAAATCCTTAGCTTTCGCTAAGGATGATTTCTGGAATTCGCGGCCGCTTCTAGAGACTAG
TGGGTCTCAAGGTGACGAACAATAAGGCCTCCCTAACGGGGGGCCTTTTTTATTGATAACAAAAGCTTAG
AGACCTACTAGTAGCGGCCGCTGCAGGCTTCCTCGCTCACTGACTCGCTGCGCTCGGTCGTTCGGCTGCG
GCGAGCGGTATCAGCTCACTCAAAGGCGGTAATACGGTTATCCACAGAATCAGGGGATAACGCAGGAAAG
AACATGTGAGCAAAAGGCCAGCAAAAGGCCAGGAACCGTAAAAAGGCCGCGTTGCTGGCGTTTTTCCACA
GGCTCCGCCCCCCTGACGAGCATCACAAAAATCGACGCTCAAGTCAGAGGTGGCGAAACCCGACAGGACT
ATAAAGATACCAGGCGTTTCCCCCTGGAAGCTCCCTCGTGCGCTCTCCTGTTCCGACCCTGCCGCTTACC
GGATACCTGTCCGCCTTTCTCCCTTCGGGAAGCGTGGCGCTTTCTCATAGCTCACGCTGTAGGTATCTCA
GTTCGGTGTAGGTCGTTCGCTCCAAGCTGGGCTGTGTGCACGAACCCCCCGTTCAGCCCGACCGCTGCGC
CTTATCCGGTAACTATCGTCTTGAGTCCAACCCGGTAAGACACGACTTATCGCCACTGGCAGCAGCCACT
GGTAACAGGATTAGCAGAGCGAGGTATGTAGGCGGTGCTACAGAGTTCTTGAAGTGGTGGCCTAACTACG
GCTACACTAGAAGAACAGTATTTGGTATCTGCGCTCTGCTGAAGCCAGTTACCTTCGGAAAAAGAGTTGG
TAGCTCTTGATCCGGCAAACAAACCACCGCTGGTAGCGGTGGTTTTTTTGTTTGCAAGCAGCAGATTACG
CGCAGAAAAAAAGGATCTCAAGAAGATCCTTTGATCTTTTCTACGGGGTCTGACGCTCAGTGGAACGAAA
ACTCACGTTAAGGGATTTTGGTCATGAGATTATCAAAAAGGATCTTCACCTAGATCCTTTTAAATTAAAA
ATGAAGTTTTAAATCAATCTAAAGTATATATGAGTAAACTTGGTCTGACAGTTACCAATGCTTAATCAGT
GAGGCACCTATCTCAGCGATCTGTCTATTTCGTTCATCCATAGTTGCCTGACTCCCCGTCGTGTAGATAA
CTACGATACGGGAGGGCTTACCATCTGGCCCCAGTGCTGCAATGATACCGCGCGACCCACGCTCACCGGC
TCCAGATTTATCAGCAATAAACCAGCCAGCCGGAAGGGCCGAGCGCAGAAGTGGTCCTGCAACTTTATCC
GCCTCCATCCAGTCTATTAATTGTTGCCGGGAAGCTAGAGTAAGTAGTTCGCCAGTTAATAGTTTGCGCA
ACGTTGTTGCCATTGCTACAGGCATCGTGGTGTCACGCTCGTCGTTTGGTATGGCTTCATTCAGCTCCGG
TTCCCAACGATCAAGGCGAGTTACATGATCCCCCATGTTGTGCAAAAAAGCGGTTAGCTCCTTCGGTCCT
CCGATCGTTGTCAGAAGTAAGTTGGCCGCAGTGTTATCACTCATGGTTATGGCAGCACTGCATAATTCTC
TTACTGTCATGCCATCCGTAAGATGCTTTTCTGTGACTGGTGAGTACTCAACCAAGTCATTCTGAGAATA
GTGTATGCGGCGACCGAGTTGCTCTTGCCCGGCGTCAATACGGGATAATACCGCGCCACATAGCAGAACT
TTAAAAGTGCTCATCATTGGAAAACGTTCTTCGGGGCGAAAACTCTCAAGGATCTTACCGCTGTTGAGAT
CCAGTTCGATGTAACCCACTCGTGCACCCAACTGATCTTCAGCATCTTTTACTTTCACCAGCGTTTCTGG
GTGAGCAAAAACAGGAAGGCAAAATGCCGCAAAAAAGGGAATAAGGGCGACACGGAAATGTTGAATACTC
ATACTCTTCCTTTTTCAATATTATTGAAGCATTTATCAGGGTTATTGTCTCATGAGCGGATACATATTTG
AATGTATTTAGAAAAATAAACAAATAGGGGTTCCGCGCACATTTCCCCGAAAAGTGCCA
