LOCUS       Exported 59 bp ds-DNA linear SYN 11-JUN-2021
DEFINITION  MoClo golden gate assembly DE part for L3S1P13 (178x-strength
            synthetic terminator; see DOI: 10.1038/nmeth.2515). Please see
            Supplemental Documents for annotated Genbank file..
ACCESSION   .
VERSION     .
KEYWORDS    T14m
SOURCE      synthetic DNA construct
  ORGANISM  synthetic DNA construct
REFERENCE   1 (bases 1 to 59)
  TITLE     CIDAR MoClo Extension
REFERENCE   2 (bases 1 to 59)
  AUTHORS   .
  TITLE     Direct Submission
  JOURNAL   Exported Jun 11, 2021 from SnapGene Server 1.1.58
            http://www.snapgene.com
FEATURES             Location/Qualifiers
     source          1..59
                     /organism="synthetic DNA construct"
                     /mol_type="other DNA"
ORIGIN
        1 aggtgacgaa caataaggcc tccctaacgg ggggcctttt ttattgataa caaaagctt
//
